Addgene plasmid #129846: pRDAX-343 C-Tag UnaG[2] L10 {Esp3I(2x)} mCherry
Purpose: PPI (BiFC/TriFC) assay vector
Depositing lab: Gary Lewin. Depositing organization: Max-Delbrueck-Centrum fuer Molekulare Medizin (MDC).
Backbone
  Vector backbone: custom built
  Vector type: Mammalian Expression
Growth in bacteria
  Bacterial resistance: Ampicillin, 100 μg/mL
  Growth temperature: 37°C
  Growth strain: DH5alpha
  Copy number: High Copy
Gene/Insert
  Gene/Insert name: UnaG
  Species: M. musculus (mouse)
  Cloning method: Restriction Enzyme; 5′ cloning site unknown (unknown if destroyed); 3′ cloning site unknown (unknown if destroyed)
Terms and licenses: Academic/Nonprofit Terms; Industry Terms: Not Available to Industry
How to cite: pRDAX-343 C-Tag UnaG[2] L10 {Esp3I(2x)} mCherry was a gift from Gary Lewin (Addgene plasmid # 129846 ; http://n2t.net/addgene:129846 ; RRID:Addgene_129846)
