[The description below was written by a language model from this plasmid's Addgene catalogue record and pLannotate feature annotations shown in this document.]
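Description:
pRDAX-343 C-Tag UnaG[2] L10 {Esp3I(2x)} mCherry is a custom-built mammalian expression plasmid of about 6.1 kb, designed as an acceptor vector for protein–protein interaction assays based on bimolecular or trimolecular fluorescence complementation (BiFC/TriFC). It is maintained in E. coli through a high-copy ColE1/pUC-type origin and selected with ampicillin via the β-lactamase gene and its native promoter.

The expression unit is driven by the human CMV immediate-early enhancer and promoter, followed by a chimeric β-globin/immunoglobulin intron that promotes efficient processing of the transcript. Downstream lies a short fragment of UnaG, the bilirubin-dependent green fluorescent protein. The annotation attributes UnaG to the Japanese eel, although the catalogue lists the insert species as mouse. The name suggests this is the second split-UnaG fragment, joined through a linker ("L10") and positioned to tag the C-terminus of a protein of interest inserted at a pair of Esp3I (type IIS) sites. The sites and linker are not annotated in the feature table, so this arrangement is inferred from the name alone. In complementation assays, such a non-fluorescent fragment regains fluorescence only when brought close to its partner fragment by interacting fusion proteins.

An EMCV IRES2 follows the UnaG fragment and directs translation of mCherry from the same transcript, giving a red signal that reports transfection and expression level independently of complementation. The 3′ region contains a second copy of the chimeric intron, a WPRE to enhance transcript expression, and a bGH polyadenylation signal. A T3 promoter, a β-globin coding remnant and a rabbit β-globin poly(A) signal lie further downstream.
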