Features (pLannotate 1.2.2; 16 found; start..end, strand, type, name):
    155..532     +  enhancer       CMV enhancer: human cytomegalovirus immediate early enhancer
    534..733     +  promoter       CMV promoter: human cytomegalovirus (CMV) immediate early promoter
    872..1004    +  intron         chimeric intron: chimera between introns from human β-globin and immunoglobulin heavy chain genes
   1080..1244    +  CDS            UnaG (fragment): UnaG is a basic (constitutively fluorescent) green fluorescent protein published in 2013, derived from Anguilla japonica. It has low acid sensitivity. It requires the cofactor bilirubin for fluorescence.
   1261..1847    +  misc_feature   IRES2: internal ribosome entry site (IRES) of the encephalomyocarditis virus (EMCV)
   1848..2555    +  CDS            mCherry: mCherry is a basic (constitutively fluorescent) red fluorescent protein published in 2004, derived from Discosoma sp.. It is reported to be a very rapidly-maturing monomer with low acid sensitivity.
   2604..2736    +  intron         chimeric intron: chimera between introns from human β-globin and immunoglobulin heavy chain genes
   2745..3333    +  misc_feature   WPRE: woodchuck hepatitis virus posttranscriptional regulatory element
   3337..3353    +  misc_feature   MCS (fragment): pUC18/19 multiple cloning site
   3366..3477    +  polyA_signal   bGH poly(A) signal: bovine growth hormone polyadenylation signal
   3573..3591    -  promoter       T3 promoter: promoter for bacteriophage T3 RNA polymerase
   3650..3724    +  CDS            HBB (fragment): HBB_PONPY - Experimental evidence at transcript level: Swiss-Prot protein existence level 2. Involved in oxygen transport from the lung to the various peripheral tissues. From Pongo pygmaeus (Bornean orangutan).
   3795..3850    +  polyA_signal   β-globin poly(A) signal: rabbit β-globin polyadenylation signal (Gil and Proudfoot, 1987)
   4229..4817    -  rep_origin     ori: high-copy-number ColE1/pMB1/pBR322/pUC origin of replication
   4988..5848    -  CDS            AmpR: β-lactamase; bla; confers resistance to ampicillin, carbenicillin, and related antibiotics
   5849..5953    -  promoter       AmpR promoter: bla
>Addgene plasmid #129846 | pRDAX-343 C-Tag UnaG[2] L10 {Esp3I(2x)} mCherry | depositor full sequence | sequence record 249224 | Full Sequence
GCCTGCCTCCAGGCCTCAATATTGGCCATTAGCCATATTATTCATTGGTTATATAGCATAAATCAATATT
GGCTATTGGCCATTGCATACGTTGTATCTATATCATAATATGTACATTTATATTGGCTCATGTCCAATAT
GACCGCCATGTTGGCATTGATTATTGACTAGTTATTAATAGTAATCAATTACGGGGTCATTAGTTCATAG
CCCATATATGGAGTTCCGCGTTACATAACTTACGGTAAATGGCCCGCCTGGCTGACCGCCCAACGACCCC
CGCCCATTGACGTCAATAATGACGTATGTTCCCATAGTAACGCCAATAGGGACTTTCCATTGACGTCAAT
GGGTGGAGTATTTACGGTAAACTGCCCACTTGGCAGTACATCAAGTGTATCATATGCCAAGTCCGCCCCC
TATTGACGTCAATGACGGTAAATGGCCCGCCTGGCATTATGCCCAGTACATGACCTTACGGGACTTTCCT
ACTTGGCAGTACATCTACGTATTAGTCATCGCTATTACCATGGTGATGCGGTTTTGGCAGTACACCAATG
GGCGTGGATAGCGGTTTGACTCACGGGGATTTCCAAGTCTCCACCCCATTGACGTCAATGGGAGTTTGTT
TTGGCACCAAAATCAACGGGACTTTCCAAAATGTCGTAATAACCCCGCCCCGTTGACGCAAATGGGCGGT
AGGCGTGTACGGTGGGAGGTCTATATAAGCAGAGCTCGTTTAGTGAACCGTCAGATCACTAGAAGCTTTA
TTGCGGTAGTTTATCACAGTTAAATTGCTAACGCAGTCAGTGCTTCTGACACAACAGTCTCGAACTTAAG
CTGCAGAAGTTGGTCGTGAGGCACTGGGCAGGTAAGTATCAAGGTTACAAGACAGGTTTAAGGAGACCAA
TAGAAACTGGGCTTGTCGAGACAGAGAAGACTCTTGCGTTTCTGATAGGCACCTATTGGTCTTACTGACA
TCCACTTTGCCTTTCTCTCCACAGGTGTCCACTCCCAGGCCACCCGAGACGCCGAGGCACGCCGTCTCCG
GGAGCTCTGCCAGCGGTGGCAGCACCAGTGGGGTGAAGTCTGTGGTGAATCTGGTAGGCGAGAAACTCGT
GTACGTCCAGAAGTGGGATGGGAAGGAAACCACGTATGTGCGAGAGATCAAGGACGGGAAGTTGGTTGTC
ACCCTGACCATGGGCGATGTGGTTGCTGTGCGCTCATATCGGAGAGCCACTGAATAAGAATTCAGATCCG
CCCCTCTCCCTCCCCCCCCCCTAACGTTACTGGCCGAAGCCGCTTGGAATAAGGCCGGTGTGCGTTTGTC
TATATGTTATTTTCCACCATATTGCCGTCTTTTGGCAATGTGAGGGCCCGGAAACCTGGCCCTGTCTTCT
TGACGAGCATTCCTAGGGGTCTTTCCCCTCTCGCCAAAGGAATGCAAGGTCTGTTGAATGTCGTGAAGGA
AGCAGTTCCTCTGGTAGCTTCTTGAAGACAAACAACGTCTGTAGCGACCCTTTGCAGGCAGCGGAACCCC
CCACCTGGCGACAGGTGCCTCTGCGGCCAAAAGCCACGTGTATAAGATACACCTGCAAAGGCGGCACAAC
CCCAGTGCCACGTTGTGAGTTGGATAGTTGTGGAAAGAGTCAAATGGCTCTCCTCAAGCGTATTCAACAA
GGGGCTGAAGGATGCCCAGAAGGTACCCCATTGTATGGGATCTGATCTGGGGCCTCGGTACACATGCTTT
ACATGTGTTTAGTCGAGGTTAAAAAAACGTCTAGGCCCCCCGAACCACGGGGACGTGGTTTTCCTTTGAA
AAACACGATGATAATATGGCCACAACCATGGTGAGCAAGGGCGAGGAGGATAACATGGCCATCATCAAGG
AGTTCATGCGCTTCAAGGTGCACATGGAGGGCTCCGTGAACGGCCACGAGTTCGAGATCGAGGGCGAGGG
CGAGGGCCGCCCCTACGAGGGCACCCAGACCGCCAAGCTGAAGGTGACCAAGGGTGGCCCCCTGCCCTTC
GCCTGGGACATCCTGTCCCCTCAGTTCATGTACGGCTCCAAGGCCTACGTGAAGCACCCCGCCGACATCC
CCGACTACTTGAAGCTGTCCTTCCCCGAGGGCTTCAAGTGGGAGCGCGTGATGAACTTCGAGGACGGCGG
CGTGGTGACCGTGACCCAGGACTCCTCCCTGCAGGACGGCGAGTTCATCTACAAGGTGAAGCTGCGCGGC
ACCAACTTCCCCTCCGACGGCCCCGTAATGCAGAAGAAGACCATGGGCTGGGAGGCCTCCTCCGAGCGGA
TGTACCCCGAGGACGGCGCCCTGAAGGGCGAGATCAAGCAGAGGCTGAAGCTGAAGGACGGCGGCCACTA
CGACGCTGAGGTCAAGACCACCTACAAGGCCAAGAAGCCCGTGCAGCTGCCCGGCGCCTACAACGTCAAC
ATCAAGTTGGACATCACCTCCCACAACGAGGACTACACCATCGTGGAACAGTACGAACGCGCCGAGGGCC
GCCACTCCACCGGCGGCATGGACGAGCTGTACAAGTAAACCGGTGCTCGAGGTACCGATGAATAGCTAAG
GTCGAGGCCGCAGGTAAGTATCAAGGTTACAAGACAGGTTTAAGGAGACCAATAGAAACTGGGCTTGTCG
AGACAGAGAAGACTCTTGCGTTTCTGATAGGCACCTATTGGTCTTACTGACATCCACTTTGCCTTTCTCT
CCACAGGTGTCGACAATCAACCTCTGGATTACAAAATTTGTGAAAGATTGACTGGTATTCTTAACTATGT
TGCTCCTTTTACGCTATGTGGATACGCTGCTTTAATGCCTTTGTATCATGCTATTGCTTCCCGTATGGCT
TTCATTTTCTCCTCCTTGTATAAATCCTGGTTGCTGTCTCTTTATGAGGAGTTGTGGCCCGTTGTCAGGC
AACGTGGCGTGGTGTGCACTGTGTTTGCTGACGCAACCCCCACTGGTTGGGGCATTGCCACCACCTGTCA
GCTCCTTTCCGGGACTTTCGCTTTCCCCCTCCCTATTGCCACGGCGGAACTCATCGCCGCCTGCCTTGCC
CGCTGCTGGACAGGGGCTCGGCTGTTGGGCACTGACAATTCCGTGGTGTTGTCGGGGAAGCTGACGTCCT
TTCCATGGCTGCTCGCCTGTGTTGCCACCTGGATTCTGCGCGGGACGTCCTTCTGCTACGTCCCTTCGGC
CCTCAATCCAGCGGACCTTCCTTCCCGCGGCCTGCTGCCGGCTCTGCGGCCTCTTCCGCGTCTTCGCCTT
CGCCCTCAGACGAGTCGGATCTCCCTTTGGGCCGCCTCCCCGCCTGGAATTCGAGCTCGGTACGATCAGC
CTCGACTGTGCCTTCTAGTTGCCAGCCATCTGTTGTTTGCCCCTCCCCCGTGCCTTCCTTGACCCTGGAA
GGTGCCACTCCCACTGTCCTTTCCTAATAAAATGAGGAAATTGCATCGCATTGTCTGAGTAGGTGTCATT
CTATTCTGGGGGGTGGGGTGGGGCAGGACAGCAAGGGGGAGGATTGGGAAGACAATAGCCCAGCTTTTGT
TCCCTTTAGTGAGGGTTAATTGCGCGCTTGGCGTAATCATGGTCATAGCTGTTTCCTGTGTGAAATTGTT
ATCCGCTAATTCACTCCTCAGGTGCAGGCTGCCTATCAGAAGGTGGTGGCTGGTGTGGCCAATGCCCTGG
CTCACAAATACCACTGAGATCTTTTTCCCTCTGCCAAAAATTATGGGGACATCATGAAGCCCCTTGAGCA
TCTGACTTCTGGCTAATAAAGGAAATTTATTTTCATTGCAATAGTGTGTTGGAATTTTTTGTGTCTCTCA
CTCGGAAGGACATATGGGAGGGCAAATCATTTAAAACATCAGAATGAGTATTTGGTTTAGAGTTTGGCAA
CATATGCCCATATGCTGGCTGCCATGAACAAAGGTTGGCTATAAAGAGGTCATCAGTATATGAAACAGCC
CCCTGCTGTCCATTCCTTATTCCATAGAAAAGCCTTGACTTGAGGTTAGATTTTTTTTATATTTTGTTTT
GTGTTATTTTTTTCTTTAACATCCCTAAAATTTTCCTTACATGTTTTACTAGCCAGATTTTTCCTCCTCT
CCTGACTACTCCCAGTCATAGCTGTCCCTCTTCTCTTATGGAGATCGGCCGGCCGCCGGCGTCGACGCGC
GCGGCCGCGGCGCGCCGTTGCTGGCGTTTTTCCATAGGCTCCGCCCCCCTGACGAGCATCACAAAAATCG
ACGCTCAAGTCAGAGGTGGCGAAACCCGACAGGACTATAAAGATACCAGGCGTTTCCCCCTGGAAGCTCC
CTCGTGCGCTCTCCTGTTCCGACCCTGCCGCTTACCGGATACCTGTCCGCCTTTCTCCCTTCGGGAAGCG
TGGCGCTTTCTCATAGCTCACGCTGTAGGTATCTCAGTTCGGTGTAGGTCGTTCGCTCCAAGCTGGGCTG
TGTGCACGAACCCCCCGTTCAGCCCGACCGCTGCGCCTTATCCGGTAACTATCGTCTTGAGTCCAACCCG
GTAAGACACGACTTATCGCCACTGGCAGCAGCCACTGGTAACAGGATTAGCAGAGCGAGGTATGTAGGCG
GTGCTACAGAGTTCTTGAAGTGGTGGCCTAACTACGGCTACACTAGAAGAACAGTATTTGGTATCTGCGC
TCTGCTGAAGCCAGTTACCTTCGGAAAAAGAGTTGGTAGCTCTTGATCCGGCAAACAAACCACCGCTGGT
AGCGGTGGTTTTTTTGTTTGCAAGCAGCAGATTACGCGCAGAAAAAAAGGATCTCAAGAAGATCCTTTGA
TCTTTTCTACGGGGTCTGACGCTCAGTGGAACGAAAACTCACGTTAAGGGATTTTGGTCATGAGATTATC
AAAAAGGATCTTCACCTAGATCCTTTTAAATTAAAAATGAAGTTTTAAATCAATCTAAAGTATATATGAG
TAAACTTGGTCTGACAGTTACCAATGCTTAATCAGTGAGGCACCTATCTCAGCGATCTGTCTATTTCGTT
CATCCATAGTTGCCTGACTCCCCGTCGTGTAGATAACTACGATACGGGAGGGCTTACCATCTGGCCCCAG
TGCTGCAATGATACCGCGAGACCCACGCTCACCGGCTCCAGATTTATCAGCAATAAACCAGCCAGCCGGA
AGGGCCGAGCGCAGAAGTGGTCCTGCAACTTTATCCGCCTCCATCCAGTCTATTAATTGTTGCCGGGAAG
CTAGAGTAAGTAGTTCGCCAGTTAATAGTTTGCGCAACGTTGTTGCCATTGCTACAGGCATCGTGGTGTC
ACGCTCGTCGTTTGGTATGGCTTCATTCAGCTCCGGTTCCCAACGATCAAGGCGAGTTACATGATCCCCC
ATGTTGTGCAAAAAAGCGGTTAGCTCCTTCGGTCCTCCGATCGTTGTCAGAAGTAAGTTGGCCGCAGTGT
TATCACTCATGGTTATGGCAGCACTGCATAATTCTCTTACTGTCATGCCATCCGTAAGATGCTTTTCTGT
GACTGGTGAGTACTCAACCAAGTCATTCTGAGAATAGTGTATGCGGCGACCGAGTTGCTCTTGCCCGGCG
TCAATACGGGATAATACCGCGCCACATAGCAGAACTTTAAAAGTGCTCATCATTGGAAAACGTTCTTCGG
GGCGAAAACTCTCAAGGATCTTACCGCTGTTGAGATCCAGTTCGATGTAACCCACTCGTGCACCCAACTG
ATCTTCAGCATCTTTTACTTTCACCAGCGTTTCTGGGTGAGCAAAAACAGGAAGGCAAAATGCCGCAAAA
AAGGGAATAAGGGCGACACGGAAATGTTGAATACTCATACTCTTCCTTTTTCAATATTATTGAAGCATTT
ATCAGGGTTATTGTCTCATGAGCGGATACATATTTGAATGTATTTAGAAAAATAAACAAATAGGGGTTCC
GCGCACATTTCCCCGAAAAGTGCCACCTGACGTCTAAGAAACCATTATTATCATGACATTAACCTATAAA
AATAGGCGTATCACGAGGCCCTTTCGTCTACGCGCGCGCCGGCGGCGCGCCGTCGACGGCCGGCCGCGGC
CGC
